Addgene plasmid #242428: pH-SpRY-PCE
Purpose: for chromosome editing
Depositing lab: Caixia Gao. Depositing organization: Institute of Genetics and Developmental Biology, Chinese Academy of Sciences. Publication: Iterative recombinase technologies for efficient and precise genome engineering across kilobase to megabase scales. Sun C, Li H, Liu Y, Li Y, Gao R, Shi X, Fei H, Liu J, Liang R, Gao C. Cell. 2025 Aug 1:S0092-8674(25)00800-1. doi: 10.1016/j.cell.2025.07.011. PubMed 40763736.
Backbone
  Vector backbone: pHUE411
  Vector type: Plant Expression, CRISPR
Growth in bacteria
  Bacterial resistance: Kanamycin, 50 μg/mL
  Growth temperature: 37°C
  Growth strain: EPI300
  Copy number: High Copy
Gene/Insert
  Gene/Insert name: pGSPE-epeg, SpRY-PE, cm24Cre
  Species: Synthetic
  Cloning method: Gibson Cloning
  Sequencing primers: 5′ Unknown
Terms and licenses: Academic/Nonprofit Terms; Industry Terms: Not Available to Industry
How to cite: pH-SpRY-PCE was a gift from Caixia Gao (Addgene plasmid # 242428 ; http://n2t.net/addgene:242428 ; RRID:Addgene_242428)
