[The description below was written by a language model from this plasmid's Addgene catalogue record and pLannotate feature annotations shown in this document.]
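Description:
pH-SpRY-PCE is a roughly 20.5 kb plant binary T-DNA vector built on the pHUE411 backbone and catalogued for plant expression and CRISPR work, with chromosome editing as its stated purpose. It is maintained in E. coli through a high-copy ColE1/pUC-type origin with kanamycin selection (aphA-3). The pVS1 oriV, RepA and StaA functions allow replication and stable inheritance in Agrobacterium. A pBR322 bom site is also present. Between the nopaline-type right and left border repeats lies the payload, together with an enhanced CaMV 35S promoter–hygromycin phosphotransferase–CaMV poly(A) cassette for selecting transformed plant tissue.

The main effector cassette is driven by the maize polyubiquitin promoter and terminated by the pea rbcS-E9 terminator. It contains, in order, a Streptococcus pyogenes Cas9-derived coding sequence (named SpRY in the record, a PAM-relaxed variant), a Moloney murine leukemia virus pol fragment that corresponds to the reverse transcriptase of a prime editor, and a Cre recombinase coding sequence listed as cm24Cre. The annotation does not show how the prime editor and Cre are linked or separated. Upstream, a composite promoter region containing a CaMV 35S fragment precedes a tRNA element and the Arabidopsis HSP18.2 terminator. This matches the "pGSPE-epeg" unit, which presumably expresses engineered pegRNAs with tRNA-based processing, although the guide sequences are not annotated.

Combining prime editing with Cre suggests a strategy of writing recombinase sites into the genome and then recombining between them to produce large rearrangements, consistent with the associated work on kilobase-to-megabase engineering. The two feature tables describe the same construct, differing by one nucleotide and in the start coordinate.
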