Features (pLannotate 1.2.2; 26 found; start..end, strand, type, name):
     52..209     -  CDS            lacZα (fragment): LacZα fragment of β-galactosidase; lacZ fragment
    394..646     +  promoter       CaMV 35S promoter (fragment): strong constitutive promoter from cauliflower mosaic virus
   1212..1282    +  ncRNA          tRNA: Accession: RF00005 - tRNA
   1453..1701    +  terminator     HSP terminator: efficient transcription terminator from the Arabidopsis thaliana heat shock protein 18.2 gene (Nagaya et al., 2010)
   1724..3715    +  promoter       Ubi promoter: maize polyubiquitin gene promoter
   3823..7923    +  CDS            cas9: CAS9_STRP1 - Also known as csn1 From Streptococcus pyogenes serotype M1.
   7984..9816    +  CDS            gag-pol (fragment): POL_MLVMS - Experimental evidence at protein level: Swiss-Prot protein existence level 1. [Integrase]: Catalyzes viral DNA integration into the host chromosome, by performing a series of DNA cutting and joining reactions. This enzyme activity takes place after virion entry into a cell and reverse transcription of the RNA genome in dsDNA. The first step in the integration process is 3' processing. This step requires a complex comprising the viral genome, matrix protein and integrase. This complex is called the pre-integration complex (PIC). The integrase protein removes 2 nucleotides from each
  10009..11037   +  CDS            cre: RECR_BPP1 - Experimental evidence at protein level: Swiss-Prot protein existence level 1. Catalyzes site-specific recombination between two 34-base- pair LOXP sites. Its role is to maintain the phage genome as a monomeric unit-copy plasmid in the lysogenic state. From Escherichia phage P1 (Bacteriophage P1).
  11136..11768   +  terminator     E9 terminator: terminator and polyadenylation signal from the pea rbcS-E9 gene
  11805..11827   -  protein_bind   lac operator (fragment): The lac repressor binds to the lac operator to inhibit transcription in E. coli. This inhibition can be relieved by adding lactose or isopropyl-β-D-thiogalactopyranoside (IPTG). lac repressor encoded by lacI
  11831..11861   -  promoter       lac promoter: promoter for the E. coli lac operon
  11876..11897   -  protein_bind   CAP binding site: CAP binding activates transcription in the presence of cAMP. E. coli catabolite activator protein
  11910..11998   -  CDS            lacI (fragment): lac repressor; lacI; The lac repressor binds to the lac operator to inhibit transcription in E. coli. This inhibition can be relieved by adding lactose or isopropyl-β-D-thiogalactopyranoside (IPTG).
  12088..12764   +  promoter       CaMV 35S promoter (enhanced): cauliflower mosaic virus 35S promoter with a duplicated enhancer region
  12831..13856   +  CDS            HygR: hygromycin B phosphotransferase confers resistance to hygromycin
  13897..14071   +  polyA_signal   CaMV poly(A) signal: cauliflower mosaic virus polyadenylation signal
  14149..14173   -  misc_feature   LB T-DNA repeat: left border repeat from nopaline C58 T-DNA
  14598..15392   +  CDS            KanR: aminoglycoside phosphotransferase; aphA-3; confers resistance to kanamycin
  15479..16067   +  rep_origin     ori: high-copy-number ColE1/pMB1/pBR322/pUC origin of replication
  16253..16393   -  misc_feature   bom: basis of mobility region from pBR322
  16495..16534   -  CDS            rop (fragment): Rop protein, which maintains plasmids at low copy number; rop
  16737..16931   -  rep_origin     pVS1 oriV: origin of replication for the Pseudomonas plasmid pVS1 (Heeb et al., 2000)
  16997..18070   -  CDS            pVS1 RepA: replication protein from the Pseudomonas plasmid pVS1 (Heeb et al., 2000)
  18499..19128   -  CDS            pVS1 StaA: stability protein from the Pseudomonas plasmid pVS1 (Heeb et al., 2000)
  19688..20089   -  CDS            Y4CG_SINFN (fragment): Protein inferred from homology: Swiss-Prot protein existence level 3. From Sinorhizobium fredii (strain NBRC 101917 / NGR234).
  20429..20453   -  misc_feature   RB T-DNA repeat: right border repeat from nopaline C58 T-DNA
>Addgene plasmid #242428 | pH-SpRY-PCE | addgene full sequence | sequence record 496010 | Addgene NGS Result
AAACTGAAGGCGGGAAACGACAATCTGATCCAAGCTCAAGCTGCTCTAGCATTCGCCATTCAGGCTGCGC
AACTGTTGGGAAGGGCGATCGGTGCGGGCCTCTTCGCTATTACGCCAGCTGGCGAAAGGGGGATGTGCTG
CAAGGCGATTAAGTTGGGTAACGCCAGGGTTTTCCCAGTCACGACGTTGTAAAACGACGGCCAGTGAATT
CATGGAGTCAAAGATTCAAATAGAGGACCTAACAGAACTCGCCGTAAAGACTGGCGAACAGTTCATACAG
AGTCTCTTACGACTCAATGACAAGAAGAAAATCTTCGTCAACATGGTGGAGCACGACACACTTGTCTACT
CCAAAAATATCAAAGATACAGTCTCAGAAGACCAAAGGGCAATTGAGACTTTTCAACAAAGGGTAATATC
CGGAAACCTCCTCGGATTCCATTGCCCAGCTATCTGTCACTTTATTGTGAAGATAGTGGAAAAGGAAGGT
GGCTCCTACAAATGCCATCATTGCGATAAAGGAAAGGCCATCGTTGAAGATGCCTCTGCCGACAGTGGTC
CCAAAGATGGACCCCCACCCACGAGGAGCATCGTGGAAAAAGAAGACGTTCCAACCACGTCTTCAAAGCA
AGTGGATTGATGTGATTGGCAGACATACTGTCCCACAAATGAAGATGGAATCTGTAAAAGAAAACGCGTG
AAATAATGCGTCTGACAAAGGTTAGGTCGGCTGCCTTTAATCAATACCAAAGTGGTCCCTACCACGATGG
AAAAACTGTGCAGTCGGTTTGGCTTTTTCTGACGAACAAATAAGATTCGTGGCCGACAGGTGGGGGTCCA
CCATGTGAAGGCATCTTCAGACTCCAATAATGGAGCAATGACGTAAGGGCTTACGAAATAAGTAAGGGTA
GTTTGGGAAATGTCCACTCACCCGTCAGTCTATAAATACTTAGCCCCTCCCTCATTGTTAAGGGAGCAAA
ATCTCAGAGAGATAGTCCTAGAGAGAGAAAGAGAGCAAGTAGCCTAGAAGTAGTCAAGGCGGCGAAGTAT
TCAGGCACGTGGCCAGGAAGAAGAAAAGCCAAGACGACGAAAACAGGTAAGAGCTAAGCATCTAGATAAG
TTGAAAACAATCTTCAAAAGTCCCACATCGCTTAGATAAGAAAACGAAGCTGAGTTTATATACAGCTAGA
GTCGAAGTAGTGATTGAACAAAGCACCAGTGGTCTAGTGGTAGAATAGTACCCTGCCACGGTACAGACCC
GGGTTCGATTCCCGGCTGGTGCATGAGACCTTCGGGGAATATGAGCGTCAGGTCTCACGCGGTTCTATCT
AGTTACGCGTTAAACCAACTAGAAGGCCGGCATGGTCCCAGCCTCCTCGCTGGCGCCGGCTGGGCAACAT
GCTTCGGCATGGCGAATGGGACTTTTTTTTGATATCTCCGGGGCTAATTGAATATGAAGATGAAGATGAA
ATATTTGGTGTGTCAAATAAAAAGCTGGTGTGCTTAAGTTTGTGTTTTTTTCTTGGCTTGTTGTGTTATG
AATTTGTGGCTTTTTCTAATATTAAATGAATGTAAGATCTCATTATAATGAATAAACAAATGTTTCTATA
ATCCATTGTGAATGTTTTGTTGGATCTCTTCTGCAGCATATAACTACTGTATGTGCTATGGTATGGACTA
TGGAATATGATTAAAGATAAGAAGCTTGGCGTAATCTGCATGCCTGCAGTGCAGCGTGACCCGGTCGTGC
CCCTCTCTAGAGATAATGAGCATTGCATGTCTAAGTTATAAAAAATTACCACATATTTTTTTTGTCACAC
TTGTTTGAAGTGCAGTTTATCTATCTTTATACATATATTTAAACTTTACTCTACGAATAATATAATCTAT
AGTACTACAATAATATCAGTGTTTTAGAGAATCATATAAATGAACAGTTAGACATGGTCTAAAGGACAAT
TGAGTATTTTGACAACAGGACTCTACAGTTTTATCTTTTTAGTGTGCATGTGTTCTCCTTTTTTTTTGCA
AATAGCTTCACCTATATAATACTTCATCCATTTTATTAGTACATCCATTTAGGGTTTAGGGTTAATGGTT
TTTATAGACTAATTTTTTTAGTACATCTATTTTATTCTATTTTAGCCTCTAAATTAAGAAAACTAAAACT
CTATTTTAGTTTTTTTATTTAATAATTTAGATATAAAATAGAATAAAATAAAGTGACTAAAAATTAAACA
AATACCCTTTAAGAAATTAAAAAAACTAAGGAAACATTTTTCTTGTTTCGAGTAGATAATGCCAGCCTGT
TAAACGCCGTCGACGAGTCTAACGGACACCAACCAGCGAACCAGCAGCGTCGCGTCGGGCCAAGCGAAGC
AGACGGCACGGCATCTCTGTCGCTGCCTCTGGACCCCTCTCGAGAGTTCCGCTCCACCGTTGGACTTGCT
CCGCTGTCGGCATCCAGAAATTGCGTGGCGGAGCGGCAGACGTGAGCCGGCACGGCAGGCGGCCTCCTCC
TCCTCTCACGGCACCGGCAGCTACGGGGGATTCCTTTCCCACCGCTCCTTCGCTTTCCCTTCCTCGCCCG
CCGTAATAAATAGACACCCCCTCCACACCCTCTTTCCCCAACCTCGTGTTGTTCGGAGCGCACACACACA
CAACCAGATCTCCCCCAAATCCACCCGTCGGCACCTCCGCTTCAAGGTACGCCGCTCGTCCTCCCCCCCC
CCCCTCTCTACCTTCTCTAGATCGGCGTTCCGGTCCATGGTTAGGGCCCGGTAGTTCTACTTCTGTTCAT
GTTTGTGTTAGATCCGTGTTTGTGTTAGATCCGTGCTGCTAGCGTTCGTACACGGATGCGACCTGTACGT
CAGACACGTTCTGATTGCTAACTTGCCAGTGTTTCTCTTTGGGGAATCCTGGGATGGCTCTAGCCGTTCC
GCAGACGGGATCGATTTCATGATTTTTTTTGTTTCGTTGCATAGGGTTTGGTTTGCCCTTTTCCTTTATT
TCAATATATGCCGTGCACTTGTTTGTCGGGTCATCTTTTCATGCTTTTTTTTGTCTTGGTTGTGATGATG
TGGTCTGGTTGGGCGGTCGTTCTAGATCGGAGTAGAATTCTGTTTCAAACTACCTGGTGGATTTATTAAT
TTTGGATCTGTATGTGTGTGCCATACATATTCATAGTTACGAATTGAAGATGATGGATGGAAATATCGAT
CTAGGATAGGTATACATGTTGATGCGGGTTTTACTGATGCATATACAGAGATGCTTTTTGTTCGCTTGGT
TGTGATGATGTGGTGTGGTTGGGCGGTCGTTCATTCGTTCTAGATCGGAGTAGAATACTGTTTCAAACTA
CCTGGTGTATTTATTAATTTTGGAACTGTATGTGTGTGTCATACATCTTCATAGTTACGAGTTTAAGATG
GATGGAAATATCGATCTAGGATAGGTATACATGTTGATGTGGGTTTTACTGATGCATATACATGATGGCA
TATGCAGCATCTATTCATATGCTCTAACCTTGAGTACCTATCTATTATAATAAACAAGTATGTTTTATAA
TTATTTTGATCTTGATATACTTGGATGATGGCATATGCAGCAGCTATATGTGGATTTTTTTAGCCCTGCC
TTCATACGCTATTTATTTGCTTGGTACTGTTTCTTTTGTCGATGCTCACCCTGTTGTTTGGTGTTACTTC
TGCAGCCCTAGGGCCACCATGGATGCCTGCCGCCAAGAGAGTCAAGCTCGATGGCGGCAAGAGGACCGCC
GATGGCAGCGAGTTCGAGTCTCCTAAGAAGAAGAGGAAGGTCGACAAGAAGTACTCGATCGGCCTCGATA
TTGGGACTAACTCTGTTGGCTGGGCCGTGATCACCGACGAGTACAAGGTGCCCTCAAAGAAGTTCAAGGT
CCTGGGCAACACCGATCGGCATTCCATCAAGAAGAATCTCATTGGCGCTCTCCTGTTCGACAGCGGCGAG
ACGGCTGAGCGTACGCGGCTCAAGCGCACCGCCCGCAGGCGGTACACGCGCAGGAAGAATCGCATCTGCT
ACCTGCAGGAGATTTTCTCCAACGAGATGGCGAAGGTTGACGATTCTTTCTTCCACAGGCTGGAGGAGTC
ATTCCTCGTGGAGGAGGATAAGAAGCACGAGCGGCATCCAATCTTCGGCAACATTGTCGACGAGGTTGCC
TACCACGAGAAGTACCCTACGATCTACCATCTGCGGAAGAAGCTCGTGGACTCCACAGATAAGGCGGACC
TCCGCCTGATCTACCTCGCTCTGGCCCACATGATTAAGTTCAGGGGCCATTTCCTGATCGAGGGGGATCT
CAACCCGGACAATAGCGATGTTGACAAGCTGTTCATCCAGCTCGTGCAGACGTACAACCAGCTCTTCGAG
GAGAACCCCATTAATGCGTCAGGCGTCGACGCGAAGGCTATCCTGTCCGCTAGGCTCTCGAAGTCTCGGA
AGCTCGAGAACCTGATCGCCCAGCTGCCGGGCGAGAAGAAGAACGGCCTGTTCGGGAATCTCATTGCGCT
CAGCCTGGGGCTCACGCCCAACTTCAAGTCGAATTTCGATCTCGCTGAGGACGCCAAGCTGCAGCTCTCC
AAGGACACATACGACGATGACCTGGATAACCTCCTGGCCCAGATCGGCGATCAGTACGCGGACCTGTTCC
TCGCTGCCAAGAATCTGTCGGACGCCATCCTCCTGTCTGATATTCTCAGGGTGAACACCGAGATTACGAA
GGCTCCGCTCTCAGCCTCCATGATCAAGCGCTACGACGAGCACCATCAGGATCTGACCCTCCTGAAGGCG
CTGGTCAGGCAGCAGCTCCCCGAGAAGTACAAGGAGATCTTCTTCGATCAGTCGAAGAACGGCTACGCTG
GGTACATTGACGGCGGGGCCTCTCAGGAGGAGTTCTACAAGTTCATCAAGCCGATTCTGGAGAAGATGGA
CGGCACGGAGGAGCTGCTGGTGAAGCTCAAGCGCGAGGACCTCCTGAGGAAGCAGCGGACATTCGATAAC
GGCAGCATCCCACACCAGATTCATCTCGGGGAGCTGCACGCTATCCTGAGGAGGCAGGAGGACTTCTACC
CTTTCCTCAAGGATAACCGCGAGAAGATCGAGAAGATTCTGACTTTCAGGATCCCGTACTACGTCGGCCC
ACTCGCTAGGGGCAACTCCCGCTTCGCTTGGATGACCCGCAAGTCAGAGGAGACGATCACGCCGTGGAAC
TTCGAGGAGGTGGTCGACAAGGGCGCTAGCGCTCAGTCGTTCATCGAGAGGATGACGAATTTCGACAAGA
ACCTGCCAAATGAGAAGGTGCTCCCTAAGCACTCGCTCCTGTACGAGTACTTCACAGTCTACAACGAGCT
GACTAAGGTGAAGTATGTGACCGAGGGCATGAGGAAGCCGGCTTTCCTGTCTGGGGAGCAGAAGAAGGCC
ATCGTGGACCTCCTGTTCAAGACCAACCGGAAGGTCACGGTTAAGCAGCTCAAGGAGGACTACTTCAAGA
AGATTGAGTGCTTCGATTCGGTCGAGATCTCTGGCGTTGAGGACCGCTTCAACGCCTCCCTGGGGACCTA
CCACGATCTCCTGAAGATCATTAAGGATAAGGACTTCCTGGACAACGAGGAGAATGAGGATATCCTCGAG
GACATTGTGCTGACACTCACTCTGTTCGAGGACCGGGAGATGATCGAGGAGCGCCTGAAGACTTACGCCC
ATCTCTTCGATGACAAGGTCATGAAGCAGCTCAAGAGGAGGAGGTACACCGGCTGGGGGAGGCTGAGCAG
GAAGCTCATCAACGGCATTCGGGACAAGCAGTCCGGGAAGACGATCCTCGACTTCCTGAAGAGCGATGGC
TTCGCGAACCGCAATTTCATGCAACTGATCCACGATGACAGCCTCACCTTCAAGGAGGATATCCAAAAGG
CTCAAGTGAGCGGCCAGGGGGACTCGCTGCACGAGCATATCGCGAACCTCGCTGGCTCCCCCGCGATCAA
GAAGGGCATCCTCCAGACCGTGAAGGTTGTGGACGAGCTCGTGAAGGTCATGGGCCGGCACAAGCCTGAG
AACATCGTCATCGAGATGGCCAGAGAGAACCAAACCACGCAGAAGGGGCAAAAGAACTCTAGGGAGCGCA
TGAAGCGCATCGAGGAGGGCATCAAGGAGCTGGGGTCCCAAATCCTCAAGGAGCACCCAGTGGAGAACAC
CCAACTGCAGAACGAGAAGCTCTACCTGTACTACCTCCAGAACGGCAGGGATATGTACGTGGACCAAGAG
CTGGATATCAACCGCCTCAGCGATTACGACGTCGATGCCATCGTTCCCCAGTCTTTCCTGAAGGATGACT
CCATCGACAACAAGGTCCTCACCAGGTCGGACAAGAACCGCGGCAAGTCAGATAACGTTCCATCTGAGGA
GGTCGTTAAGAAGATGAAGAACTACTGGAGGCAGCTCCTGAACGCCAAGCTGATCACGCAAAGGAAGTTC
GACAACCTCACCAAGGCTGAGAGAGGCGGGCTCTCAGAGCTGGACAAGGCCGGCTTCATCAAGCGGCAGC
TGGTCGAAACGAGACAAATCACGAAGCACGTTGCGCAAATCCTCGACTCTCGGATGAACACGAAGTACGA
TGAGAACGACAAGCTGATCAGGGAGGTTAAGGTGATCACCCTGAAGTCTAAGCTCGTCTCCGACTTCAGG
AAGGATTTCCAGTTCTACAAGGTTCGCGAGATCAACAACTACCACCATGCCCATGACGCTTACCTCAACG
CTGTGGTCGGCACCGCTCTGATCAAGAAGTACCCAAAGCTGGAGTCCGAGTTCGTGTACGGGGACTACAA
GGTTTACGATGTGCGCAAGATGATCGCCAAGTCGGAGCAAGAGATCGGCAAGGCTACCGCCAAGTACTTC
TTCTACTCAAACATCATGAACTTCTTCAAGACCGAGATCACGCTGGCCAACGGCGAGATCCGGAAGCGGC
CCCTGATCGAAACGAACGGCGAGACGGGGGAGATCGTGTGGGACAAGGGCAGGGATTTCGCGACCGTCCG
CAAGGTTCTCTCCATGCCCCAGGTGAACATCGTCAAGAAGACCGAGGTCCAAACGGGCGGGTTCTCAAAG
GAGTCTATCAGGCCTAAGCGGAACAGCGACAAGCTCATCGCCAGAAAGAAGGACTGGGACCCAAAGAAGT
ACGGCGGGTTCCTCTGGCCTACCGTGGCCTACTCGGTCCTGGTTGTGGCGAAGGTTGAGAAGGGCAAGTC
CAAGAAGCTCAAGAGCGTGAAGGAGCTCCTGGGGATCACCATCATGGAGAGGTCCAGCTTCGAGAAGAAC
CCAATCGACTTCCTGGAGGCCAAGGGCTACAAGGAGGTGAAGAAGGACCTGATCATCAAGCTCCCGAAGT
ACTCTCTCTTCGAGCTGGAGAACGGCAGGAAGAGAATGCTGGCTTCCGCTAAGCAGCTCCAGAAGGGGAA
CGAGCTCGCGCTGCCAAGCAAGTACGTGAACTTCCTCTACCTGGCTTCCCACTACGAGAAGCTCAAGGGC
AGCCCGGAGGACAACGAGCAAAAGCAGCTGTTCGTCGAGCAGCACAAGCATTACCTCGACGAGATCATCG
AGCAAATCTCCGAGTTCAGCAAGCGCGTGATCCTCGCCGACGCGAACCTGGATAAGGTCCTCTCCGCCTA
CAACAAGCACCGGGACAAGCCCATCAGAGAGCAAGCGGAGAACATCATCCATCTCTTCACCCTGACGAGG
CTCGGCGCTCCTAGGGCTTTCAAGTACTTCGACACCACGATCGATCCCAAGCAATACAGGTCCACGAAGG
AGGTCCTGGACGCGACCCTCATCCACCAGTCGATCACCGGCCTGTACGAGACGAGGATCGACCTCTCACA
ACTCGGCGGGGATGAATTCTCCGGGAGCGAGACGCCAGGCACCTCCGAGTCGGCCACCCCAGAATCTGCC
ACAGTGGTGTCCGGCCAAAAGCAGGACCGCCAGGGCGGAGAACGCAGAAGGTCCCAGCTCGATAGGGATC
AGTGTGCCTACTGCAAGGAGAAGGGCCACTGGGCCAAAGACTGCCCGAAAAAGCCGCGCGGCCCACGCGG
CCCAAGGCCACAAACATCCCTCCTTCCAAAGAAGAAGCGGAAGGTGGAGCTCAGCGGAGGATCTTCCGGA
GGATCTAGCGGCTCCGAGACACCAGGAACATCCGAAAGCGCTACACCAGAATCTAGCGGAGGCTCTTCCG
GAGGATCTAGGCCTACCCTCAACATCGAGGATGAGTATCGCCTCCACGAAACCTCCAAAGAACCGGACGT
GTCCCTCGGCAGCACATGGCTCAGCGACTTCCCACAAGCGTGGGCCGAAACCGGCGGCATGGGCCTCGCC
GTCCGCCAAGCCCCACTCATTATCCCGCTGAAGGCGACCTCCACACCGGTGTCCATCAAGCAGTACCCGA
TGAGCCAAGAGGCGAGGCTCGGGATTAAGCCGCACATTCAGCGCCTCCTCGATCAAGGCATTCTCGTGCC
GTGCCAATCCCCGTGGAATACACCACTCCTCCCGGTCAAAAAGCCGGGCACCAACGACTATCGCCCGGTC
CAAGATCTCCGCGAGGTCAACAAGCGCGTGGAAGACATCCACCCGACCGTCCCGAACCCGTATAATCTGC
TCTCCGGGCTCCCACCATCCCACCAGTGGTATACAGTGCTGGACCTCAAAGACGCCTTCTTCTGTCTCCG
CCTCCACCCAACAAGCCAGCCGCTCTTCGCCTTCGAGTGGCGCGACCCGGAGATGGGCATCTCCGGCCAA
CTGACATGGACACGCCTCCCGCAAGGCTTCAAGAACAGCCCGACACTCTTCAACGAGGCGCTCCATAGGG
ACCTCGCGGATTTTCGCATCCAGCATCCGGACCTCATCCTCCTCCAGTATGCGGATGATCTCCTCCTCGC
CGCGACCTCCGAGCTGGATTGTCAACAAGGCACACGCGCGCTCCTCCAAACACTCGGGAACCTCGGCTAT
CGCGCGTCCGCGAAAAAGGCCCAAATCTGCCAGAAGCAAGTGAAGTACCTCGGGTATCTGCTCAAGGAAG
GCCAACGCTGGCTCACCGAAGCGCGCAAAGAAACAGTGATGGGGCAACCGACACCGAAAACACCACGCCA
GCTGCGCGAGTTTCTCGGCAAAGCCGGCTTCTGTCGCCTCTTCATCCCGGGCTTTGCCGAGATGGCCGCG
CCACTCTACCCACTCACCAAGCCGGGCACACTGTTTAACTGGGGGCCGGATCAGCAGAAAGCCTACCAAG
AGATCAAACAAGCGCTCCTCACCGCCCCAGCGCTCGGGCTCCCAGATCTCACAAAGCCGTTCGAGCTGTT
CGTCGATGAGAAGCAAGGCTACGCGAAGGGCGTGCTCACACAGAAGCTCGGCCCGTGGAGGAGGCCAGTG
GCCTATCTCTCCAAAAAACTCGATCCAGTGGCCGCCGGCTGGCCACCGTGTCTGCGCATGGTCGCCGCGA
TTGCCGTGCTCACAAAGGATGCCGGCAAACTCACAATGGGCCAGCCGCTGGTGATCCTCGCGCCACATGC
CGTGGAAGCCCTCGTCAAACAGCCGCCGGATAGGTGGCTCTCCAATGCGCGCATGACCCATTACCAAGCG
CTCCTCCTCGACACCGATCGCGTCCAGTTCGGCCCAGTGGTCGCCCTCAATCCGGCGACACTGCTGCCAC
TCCCAGAGGAGGGCCTCCAACACAACTGTCTGGATATTCTCGCGGAAGCGCATGGCACAAGGCCAGACCT
CACAGATCAACCGCTCAGCGGCGGCAGCAAGAGGACCGCCGACTCCCAGCACTCGACCCCGCCGAAGACC
AAGAGGAAGGTGGAGTTCGAGCCGAAGAAGAAGAGGAAAGTGAGCGGCGGATCTTCCGGAGGATCTAGCG
GCTCCGAGACACCAGGAACATCCGAATCCGCTACACCAGAGTCTTCTGGAGGATCTAGCGGAGGATCTAT
GAGTAATCTCTTGACCGTTCATCAAAATTTACCGGCGCTCCCGGTGGACGCCACAAGCGATGAGGTGCGG
AAGAACCTGATGGATATGTTCCGTGATCGGCAGGCGTTTAGCGAAGAGACATGGAAGATGCTTCTTTCCG
TGTGTCGTAGTTGGGCAGCGTGGTGCAAGCTCAACAACCGGAAGTGGTTCCCTGCTGAGCCGGAAGACGT
CAGGGACTATTTACTCTACCTCCAAGCTAGGGGGTTAGCAGTTAAAACTATACAGCAGCATCTCGGTCAA
TTGAACATGCTGCACCGGCGCAGCGGACTGCCGCGGCCCAGTGACTCTAATGCTGTGTCGCTCGTGATGA
GGCGCATCAGAAAGGAGAATGTGGATGCTGGTGAACGAGCCAAGCAGGCGCTTGCCTTCGAGAGGACACA
GTTTGATCAAGTTCGCAGCCTCATGGAGAACAGCGATCGTTGCCAAGACATCAGGAATCTAGCCTTCCTG
GGTATCGCCTACAATACTCTGTTGAGAATTGCGGAGATTGCGAGGATCCGTGTGAAGGACATAAGCCGAA
CTGATGGTGGGAGGATGTTGATTCACATTGGACGCACCAAGACACTCGTATCAACCGCAGGAGTCGAGAA
GGCTCTATCGCTTGGGGTTACTAAGTTGGTCGAACGATGGATATCAGTATCCGGCGTCGCCGACGATCCA
AACAATTACCTGTTCTGCCGCGTGCGCAAGAATGGGGTTGCGGCGCCTTCAGCTACGTCCCAGCTCTCGA
CGAGGGCACTGGAGGGCATCTTTGAGGCTACGCACAGGCTGATCTATGGCCCGCCGGATGATTCCGGCGG
GAGATACTTGGCATGGTCTGGACACTCCGCCAGAGTCGGCGCCGCCCGCGACATGGCGCGGGCCGGCGTG
TCAATTCCAGAAATAATGCAGGCAGGAGGGTGGACCAATGTCAACATTGTAATGAACTATATCAGAAACC
TCGACTCGGAGACAGGAGCCATGGTCAGGCTTCTAGAAGACGGTGACCCAGCAGCTAAACGCGTAAAGTT
GGATGGAGGTAAGAGGACAGCGGATGGATCTGAATTCGAGAGCCCGAAAAAGAAGAGGAAAGTCTGAGAG
CTCAGAGCTTTCGTTCGTATCATCGGTTTCGACAACGTTCGTCAAGTTCAATGCATCAGTTTCATTGCGC
ACACACCAGAATCCTACTGAGTTTGAGTATTATGGCATTGGGAAAACTGTTTTTCTTGTACCATTTGTTG
TGCTTGTAATTTACTGTGTTTTTTATTCGGTTTTCGCTATCGAACTGTGAAATGGAAATGGATGGAGAAG
AGTTAATGAATGATATGGTCCTTTTGTTCATTCTCAAATTAATATTATTTGTTTTTTCTCTTATTTGTTG
TGTGTTGAATTTGAAATTATAAGAGATATGCAAACATTTTGTTTTGAGTAAAAATGTGTCAAATCGTGGC
CTCTAATGACCGAAGTTAATATGAGGAGTAAAACACTTGTAGTTGTACCATTATGCTTATTCACTAGGCA
ACAAATATATTTTCAGACCTAGAAAAGCTGCAAATGTTACTGAATACAAGTATGTCCTCTTGTGTTTTAG
ACATTTATGAACTTTCCTTTATGTAATTTTCCAGAATCCTTGTCAGATTCTAATCATTGCTTTATAATTA
TAGTTATACTCATGGATTTGTAGTTGAGTATGAAAATATTTTTTAATGCATTTTATGACTTGCCAATTGA
TTGACAACGAATTCGTAATCATGTCATAGCTGTTTCCTGTGTGAAATTGTTATCCGCTCACAATTCCACA
CAACATACGAGCCGGAAGCATAAAGTGTAAAGCCTGGGGTGCCTAATGAGTGAGCTAACTCACATTAATT
GCGTTGCGCTCACTGCCCGCTTTCCAGTCGGGAAACCTGTCGTGCCAGCTGCATTAATGAATCGGCCAAC
GCGCGGGGAGAGGCGGTTTGCGTATTGGCTAGAGCAGCTTGCCAACATGGTGGAGCACGACACTCTCGTC
TACTCCAAGAATATCAAAGATACAGTCTCAGAAGACCAAAGGGCTATTGAGACTTTTCAACAAAGGGTAA
TATCGGGAAACCTCCTCGGATTCCATTGCCCAGCTATCTGTCACTTCATCAAAAGGACAGTAGAAAAGGA
AGGTGGCACCTACAAATGCCATCATTGCGATAAAGGAAAGGCTATCGTTCAAGATGCCTCTGCCGACAGT
GGTCCCAAAGATGGACCCCCACCCACGAGGAGCATCGTGGAAAAAGAAGACGTTCCAACCACGTCTTCAA
AGCAAGTGGATTGATGTGAACATGGTGGAGCACGACACTCTCGTCTACTCCAAGAATATCAAAGATACAG
TCTCAGAAGACCAAAGGGCTATTGAGACTTTTCAACAAAGGGTAATATCGGGAAACCTCCTCGGATTCCA
TTGCCCAGCTATCTGTCACTTCATCAAAAGGACAGTAGAAAAGGAAGGTGGCACCTACAAATGCCATCAT
TGCGATAAAGGAAAGGCTATCGTTCAAGATGCCTCTGCCGACAGTGGTCCCAAAGATGGACCCCCACCCA
CGAGGAGCATCGTGGAAAAAGAAGACGTTCCAACCACGTCTTCAAAGCAAGTGGATTGATGTGATATCTC
CACTGACGTAAGGGATGACGCACAATCCCACTATCCTTCGCAAGACCCTTCCTCTATATAAGGAAGTTCA
TTTCATTTGGAGAGGACACGCTGAAATCACCAGTCTCTCTCTACAAATCTATCTCTCTCGAGCTTTCGCA
GATCCGGGGGGCAATGAGATATGAAAAAGCCTGAACTCACCGCGACGTCTGTCGAGAAGTTTCTGATCGA
AAAGTTCGACAGCGTCTCCGACCTGATGCAGCTCTCGGAGGGCGAAGAATCTCGTGCTTTCAGCTTCGAT
GTAGGAGGGCGTGGATATGTCCTGCGGGTAAATAGCTGCGCCGATGGTTTCTACAAAGATCGTTATGTTT
ATCGGCACTTTGCATCGGCCGCGCTCCCGATTCCGGAAGTGCTTGACATTGGGGAGTTTAGCGAGAGCCT
GACCTATTGCATCTCCCGCCGTTCACAGGGTGTCACGTTGCAAGACCTGCCTGAAACCGAACTGCCCGCT
GTTCTACAACCGGTCGCGGAGGCTATGGATGCGATCGCTGCGGCCGATCTTAGCCAGACGAGCGGGTTCG
GCCCATTCGGACCGCAAGGAATCGGTCAATACACTACATGGCGTGATTTCATATGCGCGATTGCTGATCC
CCATGTGTATCACTGGCAAACTGTGATGGACGACACCGTCAGTGCGTCCGTCGCGCAGGCTCTCGATGAG
CTGATGCTTTGGGCCGAGGACTGCCCCGAAGTCCGGCACCTCGTGCACGCGGATTTCGGCTCCAACAATG
TCCTGACGGACAATGGCCGCATAACAGCGGTCATTGACTGGAGCGAGGCGATGTTCGGGGATTCCCAATA
CGAGGTCGCCAACATCTTCTTCTGGAGGCCGTGGTTGGCTTGTATGGAGCAGCAGACGCGCTACTTCGAG
CGGAGGCATCCGGAGCTTGCAGGATCGCCACGACTCCGGGCGTATATGCTCCGCATTGGTCTTGACCAAC
TCTATCAGAGCTTGGTTGACGGCAATTTCGATGATGCAGCTTGGGCGCAGGGTCGATGCGACGCAATCGT
CCGATCCGGAGCCGGGACTGTCGGGCGTACACAAATCGCCCGCAGAAGCGCGGCCGTCTGGACCGATGGC
TGTGTAGAAGTACTCGCCGATAGTGGAAACCGACGCCCCAGCACTCGTCCGAGGGCAAAGAAATAGAGTA
GATGCCGACCGGGATCTGTCGATCGACAAGCTCGAGTTTCTCCATAATAATGTGTGAGTAGTTCCCAGAT
AAGGGAATTAGGGTTCCTATAGGGTTTCGCTCATGTGTTGAGCATATAAGAAACCCTTAGTATGTATTTG
TATTTGTAAAATACTTCTATCAATAAAATTTCTAATTCCTAAAACCAAAATCCAGTACTAAAATCCAGAT
CCCCCGAATTAATTCGGCGTTAATTCAGTACATTAAAAACGTCCGCAATGTGTTATTAAGTTGTCTAAGC
GTCAATTTGTTTACACCACAATATATCCTGCCACCAGCCAGCCAACAGCTCCCCGACCGGCAGCTCGGCA
CAAAATCACCACTCGATACAGGCAGCCCATCAGTCCGGGACGGCGTCAGCGGGAGAGCCGTTGTAAGGCG
GCAGACTTTGCTCATGTTACCGATGCTATTCGGAAGAACGGCAACTAAGCTGCCGGGTTTGAAACACGGA
TGATCTCGCGGAGGGTAGCATGTTGATTGTAACGATGACAGAGCGTTGCTGCCTGTGATCACCGCGGTTT
CAAAATCGGCTCCGTCGATACTATGTTATACGCCAACTTTGAAAACAACTTTGAAAAAGCTGTTTTCTGG
TATTTAAGGTTTTAGAATGCAAGGAACAGTGAATTGGAGTTCGTCTTGTTATAATTAGCTTCTTGGGGTA
TCTTTAAATACTGTAGAAAAGAGGAAGGAAATAATAAATGGCTAAAATGAGAATATCACCGGAATTGAAA
AAACTGATCGAAAAATACCGCTGCGTAAAAGATACGGAAGGAATGTCTCCTGCTAAGGTATATAAGCTGG
TGGGAGAAAATGAAAACCTATATTTAAAAATGACGGACAGCCGGTATAAAGGGACCACCTATGATGTGGA
ACGGGAAAAGGACATGATGCTATGGCTGGAAGGAAAGCTGCCTGTTCCAAAGGTCCTGCACTTTGAACGG
CATGATGGCTGGAGCAATCTGCTCATGAGTGAGGCCGATGGCGTCCTTTGCTCGGAAGAGTATGAAGATG
AACAAAGCCCTGAAAAGATTATCGAGCTGTATGCGGAGTGCATCAGGCTCTTTCACTCCATCGACATATC
GGATTGTCCCTATACGAATAGCTTAGACAGCCGCTTAGCCGAATTGGATTACTTACTGAATAACGATCTG
GCCGATGTGGATTGCGAAAACTGGGAAGAAGACACTCCATTTAAAGATCCGCGCGAGCTGTATGATTTTT
TAAAGACGGAAAAGCCCGAAGAGGAACTTGTCTTTTCCCACGGCGACCTGGGAGACAGCAACATCTTTGT
GAAAGATGGCAAAGTAAGTGGCTTTATTGATCTTGGGAGAAGCGGCAGGGCGGACAAGTGGTATGACATT
GCCTTCTGCGTCCGGTCGATCAGGGAGGATATCGGGGAAGAACAGTATGTCGAGCTATTTTTTGACTTAC
TGGGGATCAAGCCTGATTGGGAGAAAATAAAATATTATATTTTACTGGATGAATTGTTTTAGTACCTAGA
ATGCATGACCAAAATCCCTTAACGTGAGTTTTCGTTCCACTGAGCGTCAGACCCCGTAGAAAAGATCAAA
GGATCTTCTTGAGATCCTTTTTTTCTGCGCGTAATCTGCTGCTTGCAAACAAAAAAACCACCGCTACCAG
CGGTGGTTTGTTTGCCGGATCAAGAGCTACCAACTCTTTTTCCGAAGGTAACTGGCTTCAGCAGAGCGCA
GATACCAAATACTGTCCTTCTAGTGTAGCCGTAGTTAGGCCACCACTTCAAGAACTCTGTAGCACCGCCT
ACATACCTCGCTCTGCTAATCCTGTTACCAGTGGCTGCTGCCAGTGGCGATAAGTCGTGTCTTACCGGGT
TGGACTCAAGACGATAGTTACCGGATAAGGCGCAGCGGTCGGGCTGAACGGGGGGTTCGTGCACACAGCC
CAGCTTGGAGCGAACGACCTACACCGAACTGAGATACCTACAGCGTGAGCTATGAGAAAGCGCCACGCTT
CCCGAAGGGAGAAAGGCGGACAGGTATCCGGTAAGCGGCAGGGTCGGAACAGGAGAGCGCACGAGGGAGC
TTCCAGGGGGAAACGCCTGGTATCTTTATAGTCCTGTCGGGTTTCGCCACCTCTGACTTGAGCGTCGATT
TTTGTGATGCTCGTCAGGGGGGCGGAGCCTATGGAAAAACGCCAGCAACGCGGCCTTTTTACGGTTCCTG
GCCTTTTGCTGGCCTTTTGCTCACATGTTCTTTCCTGCGTTATCCCCTGATTCTGTGGATAACCGTATTA
CCGCCTTTGAGTGAGCTGATACCGCTCGCCGCAGCCGAACGACCGAGCGCAGCGAGTCAGTGAGCGAGGA
AGCGGAAGAGCGCCTGATGCGGTATTTTCTCCTTACGCATCTGTGCGGTATTTCACACCGCATATGGTGC
ACTCTCAGTACAATCTGCTCTGATGCCGCATAGTTAAGCCAGTATACACTCCGCTATCGCTACGTGACTG
GGTCATGGCTGCGCCCCGACACCCGCCAACACCCGCTGACGCGCCCTGACGGGCTTGTCTGCTCCCGGCA
TCCGCTTACAGACAAGCTGTGACCGTCTCCGGGAGCTGCATGTGTCAGAGGTTTTCACCGTCATCACCGA
AACGCGCGAGGCAGGGTGCCTTGATGTGGGCGCCGGCGGTCGAGTGGCGACGGCGCGGCTTGTCCGCGCC
CTGGTAGATTGCCTGGCCGTAGGCCAGCCATTTTTGAGCGGCCAGCGGCCGCGATAGGCCGACGCGAAGC
GGCGGGGCGTAGGGAGCGCAGCGACCGAAGGGTAGGCGCTTTTTGCAGCTCTTCGGCTGTGCGCTGGCCA
GACAGTTATGCACAGGCCAGGCGGGTTTTAAGAGTTTTAATAAGTTTTAAAGAGTTTTAGGCGGAAAAAT
CGCCTTTTTTCTCTTTTATATCAGTCACTTACATGTGTGACCGGTTCCCAATGTACGGCTTTGGGTTCCC
AATGTACGGGTTCCGGTTCCCAATGTACGGCTTTGGGTTCCCAATGTACGTGCTATCCACAGGAAACAGA
CCTTTTCGACCTTTTTCCCCTGCTAGGGCAATTTGCCCTAGCATCTGCTCCGTACATTAGGAACCGGCGG
ATGCTTCGCCCTCGATCAGGTTGCGGTAGCGCATGACTAGGATCGGGCCAGCCTGCCCCGCCTCCTCCTT
CAAATCGTACTCCGGCAGGTCATTTGACCCGATCAGCTTGCGCACGGTGAAACAGAACTTCTTGAACTCT
CCGGCGCTGCCACTGCGTTCGTAGATCGTCTTGAACAACCATCTGGCTTCTGCCTTGCCTGCGGCGCGGC
GTGCCAGGCGGTAGAGAAAACGGCCGATGCCGGGATCGATCAAAAAGTAATCGGGGTGAACCGTCAGCAC
GTCCGGGTTCTTGCCTTCTGTGATCTCGCGGTACATCCAATCAGCTAGCTCGATCTCGATGTACTCCGGC
CGCCCGGTTTCGCTCTTTACGATCTTGTAGCGGCTAATCAAGGCTTCACCCTCGGATACCGTCACCAGGC
GGCCGTTCTTGGCCTTCTTCGTACGCTGCATGGCAACGTGCGTGGTGTTTAACCGAATGCAGGTTTCTAC
CAGGTCGTCTTTCTGCTTTCCGCCATCGGCTCGCCGGCAGAACTTGAGTACGTCCGCAACGTGTGGACGG
AACACGCGGCCGGGCTTGTCTCCCTTCCCTTCCCGGTATCGGTTCATGGATTCGGTTAGATGGGAAACCG
CCATCAGTACCAGGTCGTAATCCCACACACTGGCCATGCCGGCCGGCCCTGCGGAAACCTCTACGTGCCC
GTCTGGAAGCTCGTAGCGGATCACCTCGCCAGCTCGTCGGTCACGCTTCGACAGACGGAAAACGGCCACG
TCCATGATGCTGCGACTATCGCGGGTGCCCACGTCATAGAGCATCGGAACGAAAAAATCTGGTTGCTCGT
CGCCCTTGGGCGGCTTCCTAATCGACGGCGCACCGGCTGCCGGCGGTTGCCGGGATTCTTTGCGGATTCG
ATCAGCGGCCGCTTGCCACGATTCACCGGGGCGTGCTTCTGCCTCGATGCGTTGCCGCTGGGCGGCCTGC
GCGGCCTTCAACTTCTCCACCAGGTCATCACCCAGCGCCGCGCCGATTTGTACCGGGCCGGATGGTTTGC
GACCGCTCACGCCGATTCCTCGGGCTTGGGGGTTCCAGTGCCATTGCAGGGCCGGCAGGCAACCCAGCCG
CTTACGCCTGGCCAACCGCCCGTTCCTCCACACATGGGGCATTCCACGGCGTCGGTGCCTGGTTGTTCTT
GATTTTCCATGCCGCCTCCTTTAGCCGCTAAAATTCATCTACTCATTTATTCATTTGCTCATTTACTCTG
GTAGCTGCGCGATGTATTCAGATAGCAGCTCGGTAATGGTCTTGCCTTGGCGTACCGCGTACATCTTCAG
CTTGGTGTGATCCTCCGCCGGCAACTGAAAGTTGACCCGCTTCATGGCTGGCGTGTCTGCCAGGCTGGCC
AACGTTGCAGCCTTGCTGCTGCGTGCGCTCGGACGGCCGGCACTTAGCGTGTTTGTGCTTTTGCTCATTT
TCTCTTTACCTCATTAACTCAAATGAGTTTTGATTTAATTTCAGCGGCCAGCGCCTGGACCTCGCGGGCA
GCGTCGCCCTCGGGTTCTGATTCAAGAACGGTTGTGCCGGCGGCGGCAGTGCCTGGGTAGCTCACGCGCT
GCGTGATACGGGACTCAAGAATGGGCAGCTCGTACCCGGCCAGCGCCTCGGCAACCTCACCGCCGATGCG
CGTGCCTTTGATCGCCCGCGACACGACAAAGGCCGCTTGTAGCCTTCCATCCGTGACCTCAATGCGCTGC
TTAACCAGCTCCACCAGGTCGGCGGTGGCCCATATGTCGTAAGGGCTTGGCTGCACCGGAATCAGCACGA
AGTCGGCTGCCTTGATCGCGGACACAGCCAAGTCCGCCGCCTGGGGCGCTCCGTCGATCACTACGAAGTC
GCGCCGGCCGATGGCCTTCACGTCGCGGTCAATCGTCGGGCGGTCGATGCCGACAACGGTTAGCGGTTGA
TCTTCCCGCACGGCCGCCCAATCGCGGGCACTGCCCTGGGGATCGGAATCGACTAACAGAACATCGGCCC
CGGCGAGTTGCAGGGCGCGGGCTAGATGGGTTGCGATGGTCGTCTTGCCTGACCCGCCTTTCTGGTTAAG
TACAGCGATAACCTTCATGCGTTCCCCTTGCGTATTTGTTTATTTACTCATCGCATCATATACGCAGCGA
CCGCATGACGCAAGCTGTTTTACTCAAATACACATCACCTTTTTAGACGGCGGCGCTCGGTTTCTTCAGC
GGCCAAGCTGGCCGGCCAGGCCGCCAGCTTGGCATCAGACAAACCGGCCAGGATTTCATGCAGCCGCACG
GTTGAGACGTGCGCGGGCGGCTCGAACACGTACCCGGCCGCGATCATCTCCGCCTCGATCTCTTCGGTAA
TGAAAAACGGTTCGTCCTGGCCGTCCTGGTGCGGTTTCATGCTTGTTCCTCTTGGCGTTCATTCTCGGCG
GCCGCCAGGGCGTCGGCCTCGGTCAATGCGTCCTCACGGAAGGCACCGCGCCGCCTGGCCTCGGTGGGCG
TCACTTCCTCGCTGCGCTCAAGTGCGCGGTACAGGGTCGAGCGATGCACGCCAAGCAGTGCAGCCGCCTC
TTTCACGGTGCGGCCTTCCTGGTCGATCAGCTCGCGGGCGTGCGCGATCTGTGCCGGGGTGAGGGTAGGG
CGGGGGCCAAACTTCACGCCTCGGGCCTTGGCGGCCTCGCGCCCGCTCCGGGTGCGGTCGATGATTAGGG
AACGCTCGAACTCGGCAATGCCGGCGAACACGGTCAACACCATGCGGCCGGCCGGCGTGGTGGTGTCGGC
CCACGGCTCTGCCAGGCTACGCAGGCCCGCGCCGGCCTCCTGGATGCGCTCGGCAATGTCCAGTAGGTCG
CGGGTGCTGCGGGCCAGGCGGTCTAGCCTGGTCACTGTCACAACGTCGCCAGGGCGTAGGTGGTCAAGCA
TCCTGGCCAGCTCCGGGCGGTCGCGCCTGGTGCCGGTGATCTTCTCGGAAAACAGCTTGGTGCAGCCGGC
CGCGTGCAGTTCGGCCCGTTGGTTGGTCAAGTCCTGGTCGTCGGTGCTGACGCGGGCATAGCCCAGCAGG
CCAGCGGCGGCGCTCTTGTTCATGGCGTAATGTCTCCGGTTCTAGTCGCAAGTATTCTACTTTATGCGAC
TAAAACACGCGACAAGAAAACGCCAGGAAAAGGGCAGGGCGGCAGCCTGTCGCGTAACTTAGGACTTGTG
CGACATGTCGTTTTCAGAAGACGGCTGCACTGAACGTCAGAAGCCGACTGCACTATAGCAGCGGAGGGGT
TGGATCAAAGTACTTTGATCCCGAGGGGAACCCTGTGGTTGGCATGCACATACAAATGGACGAACGGATA
AACCTTTTCACGCCCTTTTAAATATCCGATTATTCTAATAAACGCTCTTTTCTCTTAGGTTTACCCGCCA
ATATATCCTGTCAAACACTGATAGTTT
