Features (pLannotate 1.2.2; 26 found; start..end, strand, type, name):
     21..45      -  misc_feature   RB T-DNA repeat: right border repeat from nopaline C58 T-DNA
    111..268     -  CDS            lacZα (fragment): LacZα fragment of β-galactosidase; lacZ fragment
    453..705     +  promoter       CaMV 35S promoter (fragment): strong constitutive promoter from cauliflower mosaic virus
   1271..1341    +  ncRNA          tRNA: Accession: RF00005 - tRNA
   1512..1760    +  terminator     HSP terminator: efficient transcription terminator from the Arabidopsis thaliana heat shock protein 18.2 gene (Nagaya et al., 2010)
   1783..3775    +  promoter       Ubi promoter: maize polyubiquitin gene promoter
   3883..7983    +  CDS            cas9: CAS9_STRP1 - Also known as csn1 From Streptococcus pyogenes serotype M1.
   8044..9876    +  CDS            gag-pol (fragment): POL_MLVMS - Experimental evidence at protein level: Swiss-Prot protein existence level 1. [Integrase]: Catalyzes viral DNA integration into the host chromosome, by performing a series of DNA cutting and joining reactions. This enzyme activity takes place after virion entry into a cell and reverse transcription of the RNA genome in dsDNA. The first step in the integration process is 3' processing. This step requires a complex comprising the viral genome, matrix protein and integrase. This complex is called the pre-integration complex (PIC). The integrase protein removes 2 nucleotides from each
  10069..11097   +  CDS            cre: RECR_BPP1 - Experimental evidence at protein level: Swiss-Prot protein existence level 1. Catalyzes site-specific recombination between two 34-base- pair LOXP sites. Its role is to maintain the phage genome as a monomeric unit-copy plasmid in the lysogenic state. From Escherichia phage P1 (Bacteriophage P1).
  11196..11828   +  terminator     E9 terminator: terminator and polyadenylation signal from the pea rbcS-E9 gene
  11865..11887   -  protein_bind   lac operator (fragment): The lac repressor binds to the lac operator to inhibit transcription in E. coli. This inhibition can be relieved by adding lactose or isopropyl-β-D-thiogalactopyranoside (IPTG). lac repressor encoded by lacI
  11891..11921   -  promoter       lac promoter: promoter for the E. coli lac operon
  11936..11957   -  protein_bind   CAP binding site: CAP binding activates transcription in the presence of cAMP. E. coli catabolite activator protein
  11970..12058   -  CDS            lacI (fragment): lac repressor; lacI; The lac repressor binds to the lac operator to inhibit transcription in E. coli. This inhibition can be relieved by adding lactose or isopropyl-β-D-thiogalactopyranoside (IPTG).
  12148..12824   +  promoter       CaMV 35S promoter (enhanced): cauliflower mosaic virus 35S promoter with a duplicated enhancer region
  12891..13916   +  CDS            HygR: hygromycin B phosphotransferase confers resistance to hygromycin
  13957..14131   +  polyA_signal   CaMV poly(A) signal: cauliflower mosaic virus polyadenylation signal
  14209..14233   -  misc_feature   LB T-DNA repeat: left border repeat from nopaline C58 T-DNA
  14658..15452   +  CDS            KanR: aminoglycoside phosphotransferase; aphA-3; confers resistance to kanamycin
  15539..16127   +  rep_origin     ori: high-copy-number ColE1/pMB1/pBR322/pUC origin of replication
  16313..16453   -  misc_feature   bom: basis of mobility region from pBR322
  16555..16594   -  CDS            rop (fragment): Rop protein, which maintains plasmids at low copy number; rop
  16797..16991   -  rep_origin     pVS1 oriV: origin of replication for the Pseudomonas plasmid pVS1 (Heeb et al., 2000)
  17057..18130   -  CDS            pVS1 RepA: replication protein from the Pseudomonas plasmid pVS1 (Heeb et al., 2000)
  18559..19188   -  CDS            pVS1 StaA: stability protein from the Pseudomonas plasmid pVS1 (Heeb et al., 2000)
  19748..20149   -  CDS            Y4CG_SINFN (fragment): Protein inferred from homology: Swiss-Prot protein existence level 3. From Sinorhizobium fredii (strain NBRC 101917 / NGR234).
>Addgene plasmid #242428 | pH-SpRY-PCE Sequencing Result | analyzer sequence | sequence record 486469
TAAACGCTCTTTTCTCTTAGGTTTACCCGCCAATATATCCTGTCAAACACTGATAGTTTAAACTGAAGGC
GGGAAACGACAATCTGATCCAAGCTCAAGCTGCTCTAGCATTCGCCATTCAGGCTGCGCAACTGTTGGGA
AGGGCGATCGGTGCGGGCCTCTTCGCTATTACGCCAGCTGGCGAAAGGGGGATGTGCTGCAAGGCGATTA
AGTTGGGTAACGCCAGGGTTTTCCCAGTCACGACGTTGTAAAACGACGGCCAGTGAATTCATGGAGTCAA
AGATTCAAATAGAGGACCTAACAGAACTCGCCGTAAAGACTGGCGAACAGTTCATACAGAGTCTCTTACG
ACTCAATGACAAGAAGAAAATCTTCGTCAACATGGTGGAGCACGACACACTTGTCTACTCCAAAAATATC
AAAGATACAGTCTCAGAAGACCAAAGGGCAATTGAGACTTTTCAACAAAGGGTAATATCCGGAAACCTCC
TCGGATTCCATTGCCCAGCTATCTGTCACTTTATTGTGAAGATAGTGGAAAAGGAAGGTGGCTCCTACAA
ATGCCATCATTGCGATAAAGGAAAGGCCATCGTTGAAGATGCCTCTGCCGACAGTGGTCCCAAAGATGGA
CCCCCACCCACGAGGAGCATCGTGGAAAAAGAAGACGTTCCAACCACGTCTTCAAAGCAAGTGGATTGAT
GTGATTGGCAGACATACTGTCCCACAAATGAAGATGGAATCTGTAAAAGAAAACGCGTGAAATAATGCGT
CTGACAAAGGTTAGGTCGGCTGCCTTTAATCAATACCAAAGTGGTCCCTACCACGATGGAAAAACTGTGC
AGTCGGTTTGGCTTTTTCTGACGAACAAATAAGATTCGTGGCCGACAGGTGGGGGTCCACCATGTGAAGG
CATCTTCAGACTCCAATAATGGAGCAATGACGTAAGGGCTTACGAAATAAGTAAGGGTAGTTTGGGAAAT
GTCCACTCACCCGTCAGTCTATAAATACTTAGCCCCTCCCTCATTGTTAAGGGAGCAAAATCTCAGAGAG
ATAGTCCTAGAGAGAGAAAGAGAGCAAGTAGCCTAGAAGTAGTCAAGGCGGCGAAGTATTCAGGCACGTG
GCCAGGAAGAAGAAAAGCCAAGACGACGAAAACAGGTAAGAGCTAAGCATCTAGATAAGTTGAAAACAAT
CTTCAAAAGTCCCACATCGCTTAGATAAGAAAACGAAGCTGAGTTTATATACAGCTAGAGTCGAAGTAGT
GATTGAACAAAGCACCAGTGGTCTAGTGGTAGAATAGTACCCTGCCACGGTACAGACCCGGGTTCGATTC
CCGGCTGGTGCATGAGACCTTCGGGGAATATGAGCGTCAGGTCTCACGCGGTTCTATCTAGTTACGCGTT
AAACCAACTAGAAGGCCGGCATGGTCCCAGCCTCCTCGCTGGCGCCGGCTGGGCAACATGCTTCGGCATG
GCGAATGGGACTTTTTTTTGATATCTCCGGGGCTAATTGAATATGAAGATGAAGATGAAATATTTGGTGT
GTCAAATAAAAAGCTGGTGTGCTTAAGTTTGTGTTTTTTTCTTGGCTTGTTGTGTTATGAATTTGTGGCT
TTTTCTAATATTAAATGAATGTAAGATCTCATTATAATGAATAAACAAATGTTTCTATAATCCATTGTGA
ATGTTTTGTTGGATCTCTTCTGCAGCATATAACTACTGTATGTGCTATGGTATGGACTATGGAATATGAT
TAAAGATAAGAAGCTTGGCGTAATCTGCATGCCTGCAGTGCAGCGTGACCCGGTCGTGCCCCTCTCTAGA
GATAATGAGCATTGCATGTCTAAGTTATAAAAAATTACCACATATTTTTTTTGTCACACTTGTTTGAAGT
GCAGTTTATCTATCTTTATACATATATTTAAACTTTACTCTACGAATAATATAATCTATAGTACTACAAT
AATATCAGTGTTTTAGAGAATCATATAAATGAACAGTTAGACATGGTCTAAAGGACAATTGAGTATTTTG
ACAACAGGACTCTACAGTTTTATCTTTTTAGTGTGCATGTGTTCTCCTTTTTTTTTGCAAATAGCTTCAC
CTATATAATACTTCATCCATTTTATTAGTACATCCATTTAGGGTTTAGGGTTAATGGTTTTTATAGACTA
ATTTTTTTAGTACATCTATTTTATTCTATTTTAGCCTCTAAATTAAGAAAACTAAAACTCTATTTTAGTT
TTTTTATTTAATAATTTAGATATAAAATAGAATAAAATAAAGTGACTAAAAATTAAACAAATACCCTTTA
AGAAATTAAAAAAACTAAGGAAACATTTTTCTTGTTTCGAGTAGATAATGCCAGCCTGTTAAACGCCGTC
GACGAGTCTAACGGACACCAACCAGCGAACCAGCAGCGTCGCGTCGGGCCAAGCGAAGCAGACGGCACGG
CATCTCTGTCGCTGCCTCTGGACCCCTCTCGAGAGTTCCGCTCCACCGTTGGACTTGCTCCGCTGTCGGC
ATCCAGAAATTGCGTGGCGGAGCGGCAGACGTGAGCCGGCACGGCAGGCGGCCTCCTCCTCCTCTCACGG
CACCGGCAGCTACGGGGGATTCCTTTCCCACCGCTCCTTCGCTTTCCCTTCCTCGCCCGCCGTAATAAAT
AGACACCCCCTCCACACCCTCTTTCCCCAACCTCGTGTTGTTCGGAGCGCACACACACACAACCAGATCT
CCCCCAAATCCACCCGTCGGCACCTCCGCTTCAAGGTACGCCGCTCGTCCTCCCCCCCCCCCCCTCTCTA
CCTTCTCTAGATCGGCGTTCCGGTCCATGGTTAGGGCCCGGTAGTTCTACTTCTGTTCATGTTTGTGTTA
GATCCGTGTTTGTGTTAGATCCGTGCTGCTAGCGTTCGTACACGGATGCGACCTGTACGTCAGACACGTT
CTGATTGCTAACTTGCCAGTGTTTCTCTTTGGGGAATCCTGGGATGGCTCTAGCCGTTCCGCAGACGGGA
TCGATTTCATGATTTTTTTTGTTTCGTTGCATAGGGTTTGGTTTGCCCTTTTCCTTTATTTCAATATATG
CCGTGCACTTGTTTGTCGGGTCATCTTTTCATGCTTTTTTTTGTCTTGGTTGTGATGATGTGGTCTGGTT
GGGCGGTCGTTCTAGATCGGAGTAGAATTCTGTTTCAAACTACCTGGTGGATTTATTAATTTTGGATCTG
TATGTGTGTGCCATACATATTCATAGTTACGAATTGAAGATGATGGATGGAAATATCGATCTAGGATAGG
TATACATGTTGATGCGGGTTTTACTGATGCATATACAGAGATGCTTTTTGTTCGCTTGGTTGTGATGATG
TGGTGTGGTTGGGCGGTCGTTCATTCGTTCTAGATCGGAGTAGAATACTGTTTCAAACTACCTGGTGTAT
TTATTAATTTTGGAACTGTATGTGTGTGTCATACATCTTCATAGTTACGAGTTTAAGATGGATGGAAATA
TCGATCTAGGATAGGTATACATGTTGATGTGGGTTTTACTGATGCATATACATGATGGCATATGCAGCAT
CTATTCATATGCTCTAACCTTGAGTACCTATCTATTATAATAAACAAGTATGTTTTATAATTATTTTGAT
CTTGATATACTTGGATGATGGCATATGCAGCAGCTATATGTGGATTTTTTTAGCCCTGCCTTCATACGCT
ATTTATTTGCTTGGTACTGTTTCTTTTGTCGATGCTCACCCTGTTGTTTGGTGTTACTTCTGCAGCCCTA
GGGCCACCATGGATGCCTGCCGCCAAGAGAGTCAAGCTCGATGGCGGCAAGAGGACCGCCGATGGCAGCG
AGTTCGAGTCTCCTAAGAAGAAGAGGAAGGTCGACAAGAAGTACTCGATCGGCCTCGATATTGGGACTAA
CTCTGTTGGCTGGGCCGTGATCACCGACGAGTACAAGGTGCCCTCAAAGAAGTTCAAGGTCCTGGGCAAC
ACCGATCGGCATTCCATCAAGAAGAATCTCATTGGCGCTCTCCTGTTCGACAGCGGCGAGACGGCTGAGC
GTACGCGGCTCAAGCGCACCGCCCGCAGGCGGTACACGCGCAGGAAGAATCGCATCTGCTACCTGCAGGA
GATTTTCTCCAACGAGATGGCGAAGGTTGACGATTCTTTCTTCCACAGGCTGGAGGAGTCATTCCTCGTG
GAGGAGGATAAGAAGCACGAGCGGCATCCAATCTTCGGCAACATTGTCGACGAGGTTGCCTACCACGAGA
AGTACCCTACGATCTACCATCTGCGGAAGAAGCTCGTGGACTCCACAGATAAGGCGGACCTCCGCCTGAT
CTACCTCGCTCTGGCCCACATGATTAAGTTCAGGGGCCATTTCCTGATCGAGGGGGATCTCAACCCGGAC
AATAGCGATGTTGACAAGCTGTTCATCCAGCTCGTGCAGACGTACAACCAGCTCTTCGAGGAGAACCCCA
TTAATGCGTCAGGCGTCGACGCGAAGGCTATCCTGTCCGCTAGGCTCTCGAAGTCTCGGAAGCTCGAGAA
CCTGATCGCCCAGCTGCCGGGCGAGAAGAAGAACGGCCTGTTCGGGAATCTCATTGCGCTCAGCCTGGGG
CTCACGCCCAACTTCAAGTCGAATTTCGATCTCGCTGAGGACGCCAAGCTGCAGCTCTCCAAGGACACAT
ACGACGATGACCTGGATAACCTCCTGGCCCAGATCGGCGATCAGTACGCGGACCTGTTCCTCGCTGCCAA
GAATCTGTCGGACGCCATCCTCCTGTCTGATATTCTCAGGGTGAACACCGAGATTACGAAGGCTCCGCTC
TCAGCCTCCATGATCAAGCGCTACGACGAGCACCATCAGGATCTGACCCTCCTGAAGGCGCTGGTCAGGC
AGCAGCTCCCCGAGAAGTACAAGGAGATCTTCTTCGATCAGTCGAAGAACGGCTACGCTGGGTACATTGA
CGGCGGGGCCTCTCAGGAGGAGTTCTACAAGTTCATCAAGCCGATTCTGGAGAAGATGGACGGCACGGAG
GAGCTGCTGGTGAAGCTCAAGCGCGAGGACCTCCTGAGGAAGCAGCGGACATTCGATAACGGCAGCATCC
CACACCAGATTCATCTCGGGGAGCTGCACGCTATCCTGAGGAGGCAGGAGGACTTCTACCCTTTCCTCAA
GGATAACCGCGAGAAGATCGAGAAGATTCTGACTTTCAGGATCCCGTACTACGTCGGCCCACTCGCTAGG
GGCAACTCCCGCTTCGCTTGGATGACCCGCAAGTCAGAGGAGACGATCACGCCGTGGAACTTCGAGGAGG
TGGTCGACAAGGGCGCTAGCGCTCAGTCGTTCATCGAGAGGATGACGAATTTCGACAAGAACCTGCCAAA
TGAGAAGGTGCTCCCTAAGCACTCGCTCCTGTACGAGTACTTCACAGTCTACAACGAGCTGACTAAGGTG
AAGTATGTGACCGAGGGCATGAGGAAGCCGGCTTTCCTGTCTGGGGAGCAGAAGAAGGCCATCGTGGACC
TCCTGTTCAAGACCAACCGGAAGGTCACGGTTAAGCAGCTCAAGGAGGACTACTTCAAGAAGATTGAGTG
CTTCGATTCGGTCGAGATCTCTGGCGTTGAGGACCGCTTCAACGCCTCCCTGGGGACCTACCACGATCTC
CTGAAGATCATTAAGGATAAGGACTTCCTGGACAACGAGGAGAATGAGGATATCCTCGAGGACATTGTGC
TGACACTCACTCTGTTCGAGGACCGGGAGATGATCGAGGAGCGCCTGAAGACTTACGCCCATCTCTTCGA
TGACAAGGTCATGAAGCAGCTCAAGAGGAGGAGGTACACCGGCTGGGGGAGGCTGAGCAGGAAGCTCATC
AACGGCATTCGGGACAAGCAGTCCGGGAAGACGATCCTCGACTTCCTGAAGAGCGATGGCTTCGCGAACC
GCAATTTCATGCAACTGATCCACGATGACAGCCTCACCTTCAAGGAGGATATCCAAAAGGCTCAAGTGAG
CGGCCAGGGGGACTCGCTGCACGAGCATATCGCGAACCTCGCTGGCTCCCCCGCGATCAAGAAGGGCATC
CTCCAGACCGTGAAGGTTGTGGACGAGCTCGTGAAGGTCATGGGCCGGCACAAGCCTGAGAACATCGTCA
TCGAGATGGCCAGAGAGAACCAAACCACGCAGAAGGGGCAAAAGAACTCTAGGGAGCGCATGAAGCGCAT
CGAGGAGGGCATCAAGGAGCTGGGGTCCCAAATCCTCAAGGAGCACCCAGTGGAGAACACCCAACTGCAG
AACGAGAAGCTCTACCTGTACTACCTCCAGAACGGCAGGGATATGTACGTGGACCAAGAGCTGGATATCA
ACCGCCTCAGCGATTACGACGTCGATGCCATCGTTCCCCAGTCTTTCCTGAAGGATGACTCCATCGACAA
CAAGGTCCTCACCAGGTCGGACAAGAACCGCGGCAAGTCAGATAACGTTCCATCTGAGGAGGTCGTTAAG
AAGATGAAGAACTACTGGAGGCAGCTCCTGAACGCCAAGCTGATCACGCAAAGGAAGTTCGACAACCTCA
CCAAGGCTGAGAGAGGCGGGCTCTCAGAGCTGGACAAGGCCGGCTTCATCAAGCGGCAGCTGGTCGAGAC
CAGACAAATCACGAAGCACGTTGCGCAAATCCTCGACTCTCGGATGAACACGAAGTACGATGAGAACGAC
AAGCTGATCAGGGAGGTTAAGGTGATCACCCTGAAGTCTAAGCTCGTCTCCGACTTCAGGAAGGATTTCC
AGTTCTACAAGGTTCGCGAGATCAACAACTACCACCATGCCCATGACGCTTACCTCAACGCTGTGGTCGG
CACCGCTCTGATCAAGAAGTACCCAAAGCTGGAGTCCGAGTTCGTGTACGGGGACTACAAGGTTTACGAT
GTGCGCAAGATGATCGCCAAGTCGGAGCAAGAGATCGGCAAGGCTACCGCCAAGTACTTCTTCTACTCAA
ACATCATGAACTTCTTCAAGACCGAGATCACGCTGGCCAACGGCGAGATCCGGAAGAGACCGCTCATCGA
GACCAACGGCGAGACGGGGGAGATCGTGTGGGACAAGGGCAGGGATTTCGCGACCGTCCGCAAGGTTCTC
TCCATGCCCCAGGTGAACATCGTCAAGAAGACCGAGGTCCAAACGGGCGGGTTCTCAAAGGAGTCTATCA
GGCCTAAGCGGAACAGCGACAAGCTCATCGCCAGAAAGAAGGACTGGGACCCAAAGAAGTACGGCGGGTT
CCTCTGGCCTACCGTGGCCTACTCGGTCCTGGTTGTGGCGAAGGTTGAGAAGGGCAAGTCCAAGAAGCTC
AAGAGCGTGAAGGAGCTCCTGGGGATCACCATCATGGAGAGGTCCAGCTTCGAGAAGAACCCAATCGACT
TCCTGGAGGCCAAGGGCTACAAGGAGGTGAAGAAGGACCTGATCATCAAGCTCCCGAAGTACTCTCTCTT
CGAGCTGGAGAACGGCAGGAAGAGAATGCTGGCTTCCGCTAAGCAGCTCCAGAAGGGGAACGAGCTCGCG
CTGCCAAGCAAGTACGTGAACTTCCTCTACCTGGCTTCCCACTACGAGAAGCTCAAGGGCAGCCCGGAGG
ACAACGAGCAAAAGCAGCTGTTCGTCGAGCAGCACAAGCATTACCTCGACGAGATCATCGAGCAAATCTC
CGAGTTCAGCAAGCGCGTGATCCTCGCCGACGCGAACCTGGATAAGGTCCTCTCCGCCTACAACAAGCAC
CGGGACAAGCCCATCAGAGAGCAAGCGGAGAACATCATCCATCTCTTCACCCTGACGAGGCTCGGCGCTC
CTAGGGCTTTCAAGTACTTCGACACCACGATCGATCCCAAGCAATACAGGTCCACGAAGGAGGTCCTGGA
CGCGACCCTCATCCACCAGTCGATCACCGGCCTGTACGAGACGAGGATCGACCTCTCACAACTCGGCGGG
GATGAATTCTCCGGGAGCGAGACGCCAGGCACCTCCGAGTCGGCCACCCCAGAATCTGCCACAGTGGTGT
CCGGCCAAAAGCAGGACCGCCAGGGCGGAGAACGCAGAAGGTCCCAGCTCGATAGGGATCAGTGTGCCTA
CTGCAAGGAGAAGGGCCACTGGGCCAAAGACTGCCCGAAAAAGCCGCGCGGCCCACGCGGCCCAAGGCCA
CAAACATCCCTCCTTCCAAAGAAGAAGCGGAAGGTGGAGCTCAGCGGAGGATCTTCCGGAGGATCTAGCG
GCTCCGAGACACCAGGAACATCCGAAAGCGCTACACCAGAATCTAGCGGAGGCTCTTCCGGAGGATCTAG
GCCTACCCTCAACATCGAGGATGAGTATCGCCTCCACGAAACCTCCAAAGAACCGGACGTGTCCCTCGGC
AGCACATGGCTCAGCGACTTCCCACAAGCGTGGGCCGAAACCGGCGGCATGGGCCTCGCCGTCCGCCAAG
CCCCACTCATTATCCCGCTGAAGGCGACCTCCACACCGGTGTCCATCAAGCAGTACCCGATGAGCCAAGA
GGCGAGGCTCGGGATTAAGCCGCACATTCAGCGCCTCCTCGATCAAGGCATTCTCGTGCCGTGCCAATCC
CCGTGGAATACACCACTCCTCCCGGTCAAAAAGCCGGGCACCAACGACTATCGCCCGGTCCAAGATCTCC
GCGAGGTCAACAAGCGCGTGGAAGACATCCACCCGACCGTCCCGAACCCGTATAATCTGCTCTCCGGGCT
CCCACCATCCCACCAGTGGTATACAGTGCTGGACCTCAAAGACGCCTTCTTCTGTCTCCGCCTCCACCCA
ACAAGCCAGCCGCTCTTCGCCTTCGAGTGGCGCGACCCGGAGATGGGCATCTCCGGCCAACTGACATGGA
CACGCCTCCCGCAAGGCTTCAAGAACAGCCCGACACTCTTCAACGAGGCGCTCCATAGGGACCTCGCGGA
TTTTCGCATCCAGCATCCGGACCTCATCCTCCTCCAGTATGCGGATGATCTCCTCCTCGCCGCGACCTCC
GAGCTGGATTGTCAACAAGGCACACGCGCGCTCCTCCAAACACTCGGGAACCTCGGCTATCGCGCGTCCG
CGAAAAAGGCCCAAATCTGCCAGAAGCAAGTGAAGTACCTCGGGTATCTGCTCAAGGAAGGCCAACGCTG
GCTCACCGAAGCGCGCAAAGAAACAGTGATGGGGCAACCGACACCGAAAACACCACGCCAGCTGCGCGAG
TTTCTCGGCAAAGCCGGCTTCTGTCGCCTCTTCATCCCGGGCTTTGCCGAGATGGCCGCGCCACTCTACC
CACTCACCAAGCCGGGCACACTGTTTAACTGGGGGCCGGATCAGCAGAAAGCCTACCAAGAGATCAAACA
AGCGCTCCTCACCGCCCCAGCGCTCGGGCTCCCAGATCTCACAAAGCCGTTCGAGCTGTTCGTCGATGAG
AAGCAAGGCTACGCGAAGGGCGTGCTCACACAGAAGCTCGGCCCGTGGAGGAGGCCAGTGGCCTATCTCT
CCAAAAAACTCGATCCAGTGGCCGCCGGCTGGCCACCGTGTCTGCGCATGGTCGCCGCGATTGCCGTGCT
CACAAAGGATGCCGGCAAACTCACAATGGGCCAGCCGCTGGTGATCCTCGCGCCACATGCCGTGGAAGCC
CTCGTCAAACAGCCGCCGGATAGGTGGCTCTCCAATGCGCGCATGACCCATTACCAAGCGCTCCTCCTCG
ACACCGATCGCGTCCAGTTCGGCCCAGTGGTCGCCCTCAATCCGGCGACACTGCTGCCACTCCCAGAGGA
GGGCCTCCAACACAACTGTCTGGATATTCTCGCGGAAGCGCATGGCACAAGGCCAGACCTCACAGATCAA
CCGCTCAGCGGCGGCAGCAAGAGGACCGCCGACTCCCAGCACTCGACCCCGCCGAAGACCAAGAGGAAGG
TGGAGTTCGAGCCGAAGAAGAAGAGGAAGGTCTCCGGCGGATCTTCCGGAGGATCTAGCGGCTCCGAGAC
ACCAGGAACATCCGAATCCGCTACACCAGAGTCTTCTGGAGGATCTAGCGGAGGATCTATGAGTAATCTC
TTGACCGTTCATCAAAATTTACCGGCGCTCCCGGTGGACGCCACAAGCGATGAGGTGCGGAAGAACCTGA
TGGATATGTTCCGTGATCGGCAGGCGTTTAGCGAAGAGACATGGAAGATGCTTCTTTCCGTGTGTCGTAG
TTGGGCAGCGTGGTGCAAGCTCAACAACCGGAAGTGGTTCCCTGCTGAGCCGGAAGACGTCAGGGACTAT
TTACTCTACCTCCAAGCTAGGGGGTTAGCAGTTAAAACTATACAGCAGCATCTCGGTCAATTGAACATGC
TGCACCGGCGCAGCGGACTGCCGCGGCCCAGTGACTCTAATGCTGTGTCGCTCGTGATGAGGCGCATCAG
AAAGGAGAATGTGGATGCTGGTGAACGAGCCAAGCAGGCGCTTGCCTTCGAGAGGACACAGTTTGATCAA
GTTCGCAGCCTCATGGAGAACAGCGATCGTTGCCAAGACATCAGGAATCTAGCCTTCCTGGGTATCGCCT
ACAATACTCTGTTGAGAATTGCGGAGATTGCGAGGATCCGTGTGAAGGACATAAGCCGAACTGATGGTGG
GAGGATGTTGATTCACATTGGACGCACCAAGACACTCGTATCAACCGCAGGAGTCGAGAAGGCTCTATCG
CTTGGGGTTACTAAGTTGGTCGAACGATGGATATCAGTATCCGGCGTCGCCGACGATCCAAACAATTACC
TGTTCTGCCGCGTGCGCAAGAATGGGGTTGCGGCGCCTTCAGCTACGTCCCAGCTCTCGACGAGGGCACT
GGAGGGCATCTTTGAGGCTACGCACAGGCTGATCTATGGCCCGCCGGATGATTCCGGCGGGAGATACTTG
GCATGGTCTGGACACTCCGCCAGAGTCGGCGCCGCCCGCGACATGGCGCGGGCCGGCGTGTCAATTCCAG
AAATAATGCAGGCAGGAGGGTGGACCAATGTCAACATTGTAATGAACTATATCAGAAACCTCGACTCGGA
GACAGGAGCCATGGTCAGGCTTCTAGAAGACGGTGACCCAGCAGCTAAACGCGTAAAGTTGGATGGAGGT
AAGAGGACAGCGGATGGATCTGAATTCGAGAGCCCGAAAAAGAAGAGGAAAGTCTGAGAGCTCAGAGCTT
TCGTTCGTATCATCGGTTTCGACAACGTTCGTCAAGTTCAATGCATCAGTTTCATTGCGCACACACCAGA
ATCCTACTGAGTTTGAGTATTATGGCATTGGGAAAACTGTTTTTCTTGTACCATTTGTTGTGCTTGTAAT
TTACTGTGTTTTTTATTCGGTTTTCGCTATCGAACTGTGAAATGGAAATGGATGGAGAAGAGTTAATGAA
TGATATGGTCCTTTTGTTCATTCTCAAATTAATATTATTTGTTTTTTCTCTTATTTGTTGTGTGTTGAAT
TTGAAATTATAAGAGATATGCAAACATTTTGTTTTGAGTAAAAATGTGTCAAATCGTGGCCTCTAATGAC
CGAAGTTAATATGAGGAGTAAAACACTTGTAGTTGTACCATTATGCTTATTCACTAGGCAACAAATATAT
TTTCAGACCTAGAAAAGCTGCAAATGTTACTGAATACAAGTATGTCCTCTTGTGTTTTAGACATTTATGA
ACTTTCCTTTATGTAATTTTCCAGAATCCTTGTCAGATTCTAATCATTGCTTTATAATTATAGTTATACT
CATGGATTTGTAGTTGAGTATGAAAATATTTTTTAATGCATTTTATGACTTGCCAATTGATTGACAACGA
ATTCGTAATCATGTCATAGCTGTTTCCTGTGTGAAATTGTTATCCGCTCACAATTCCACACAACATACGA
GCCGGAAGCATAAAGTGTAAAGCCTGGGGTGCCTAATGAGTGAGCTAACTCACATTAATTGCGTTGCGCT
CACTGCCCGCTTTCCAGTCGGGAAACCTGTCGTGCCAGCTGCATTAATGAATCGGCCAACGCGCGGGGAG
AGGCGGTTTGCGTATTGGCTAGAGCAGCTTGCCAACATGGTGGAGCACGACACTCTCGTCTACTCCAAGA
ATATCAAAGATACAGTCTCAGAAGACCAAAGGGCTATTGAGACTTTTCAACAAAGGGTAATATCGGGAAA
CCTCCTCGGATTCCATTGCCCAGCTATCTGTCACTTCATCAAAAGGACAGTAGAAAAGGAAGGTGGCACC
TACAAATGCCATCATTGCGATAAAGGAAAGGCTATCGTTCAAGATGCCTCTGCCGACAGTGGTCCCAAAG
ATGGACCCCCACCCACGAGGAGCATCGTGGAAAAAGAAGACGTTCCAACCACGTCTTCAAAGCAAGTGGA
TTGATGTGAACATGGTGGAGCACGACACTCTCGTCTACTCCAAGAATATCAAAGATACAGTCTCAGAAGA
CCAAAGGGCTATTGAGACTTTTCAACAAAGGGTAATATCGGGAAACCTCCTCGGATTCCATTGCCCAGCT
ATCTGTCACTTCATCAAAAGGACAGTAGAAAAGGAAGGTGGCACCTACAAATGCCATCATTGCGATAAAG
GAAAGGCTATCGTTCAAGATGCCTCTGCCGACAGTGGTCCCAAAGATGGACCCCCACCCACGAGGAGCAT
CGTGGAAAAAGAAGACGTTCCAACCACGTCTTCAAAGCAAGTGGATTGATGTGATATCTCCACTGACGTA
AGGGATGACGCACAATCCCACTATCCTTCGCAAGACCCTTCCTCTATATAAGGAAGTTCATTTCATTTGG
AGAGGACACGCTGAAATCACCAGTCTCTCTCTACAAATCTATCTCTCTCGAGCTTTCGCAGATCCGGGGG
GCAATGAGATATGAAAAAGCCTGAACTCACCGCGACGTCTGTCGAGAAGTTTCTGATCGAAAAGTTCGAC
AGCGTCTCCGACCTGATGCAGCTCTCGGAGGGCGAAGAATCTCGTGCTTTCAGCTTCGATGTAGGAGGGC
GTGGATATGTCCTGCGGGTAAATAGCTGCGCCGATGGTTTCTACAAAGATCGTTATGTTTATCGGCACTT
TGCATCGGCCGCGCTCCCGATTCCGGAAGTGCTTGACATTGGGGAGTTTAGCGAGAGCCTGACCTATTGC
ATCTCCCGCCGTTCACAGGGTGTCACGTTGCAAGACCTGCCTGAAACCGAACTGCCCGCTGTTCTACAAC
CGGTCGCGGAGGCTATGGATGCGATCGCTGCGGCCGATCTTAGCCAGACGAGCGGGTTCGGCCCATTCGG
ACCGCAAGGAATCGGTCAATACACTACATGGCGTGATTTCATATGCGCGATTGCTGATCCCCATGTGTAT
CACTGGCAAACTGTGATGGACGACACCGTCAGTGCGTCCGTCGCGCAGGCTCTCGATGAGCTGATGCTTT
GGGCCGAGGACTGCCCCGAAGTCCGGCACCTCGTGCACGCGGATTTCGGCTCCAACAATGTCCTGACGGA
CAATGGCCGCATAACAGCGGTCATTGACTGGAGCGAGGCGATGTTCGGGGATTCCCAATACGAGGTCGCC
AACATCTTCTTCTGGAGGCCGTGGTTGGCTTGTATGGAGCAGCAGACGCGCTACTTCGAGCGGAGGCATC
CGGAGCTTGCAGGATCGCCACGACTCCGGGCGTATATGCTCCGCATTGGTCTTGACCAACTCTATCAGAG
CTTGGTTGACGGCAATTTCGATGATGCAGCTTGGGCGCAGGGTCGATGCGACGCAATCGTCCGATCCGGA
GCCGGGACTGTCGGGCGTACACAAATCGCCCGCAGAAGCGCGGCCGTCTGGACCGATGGCTGTGTAGAAG
TACTCGCCGATAGTGGAAACCGACGCCCCAGCACTCGTCCGAGGGCAAAGAAATAGAGTAGATGCCGACC
GGGATCTGTCGATCGACAAGCTCGAGTTTCTCCATAATAATGTGTGAGTAGTTCCCAGATAAGGGAATTA
GGGTTCCTATAGGGTTTCGCTCATGTGTTGAGCATATAAGAAACCCTTAGTATGTATTTGTATTTGTAAA
ATACTTCTATCAATAAAATTTCTAATTCCTAAAACCAAAATCCAGTACTAAAATCCAGATCCCCCGAATT
AATTCGGCGTTAATTCAGTACATTAAAAACGTCCGCAATGTGTTATTAAGTTGTCTAAGCGTCAATTTGT
TTACACCACAATATATCCTGCCACCAGCCAGCCAACAGCTCCCCGACCGGCAGCTCGGCACAAAATCACC
ACTCGATACAGGCAGCCCATCAGTCCGGGACGGCGTCAGCGGGAGAGCCGTTGTAAGGCGGCAGACTTTG
CTCATGTTACCGATGCTATTCGGAAGAACGGCAACTAAGCTGCCGGGTTTGAAACACGGATGATCTCGCG
GAGGGTAGCATGTTGATTGTAACGATGACAGAGCGTTGCTGCCTGTGATCACCGCGGTTTCAAAATCGGC
TCCGTCGATACTATGTTATACGCCAACTTTGAAAACAACTTTGAAAAAGCTGTTTTCTGGTATTTAAGGT
TTTAGAATGCAAGGAACAGTGAATTGGAGTTCGTCTTGTTATAATTAGCTTCTTGGGGTATCTTTAAATA
CTGTAGAAAAGAGGAAGGAAATAATAAATGGCTAAAATGAGAATATCACCGGAATTGAAAAAACTGATCG
AAAAATACCGCTGCGTAAAAGATACGGAAGGAATGTCTCCTGCTAAGGTATATAAGCTGGTGGGAGAAAA
TGAAAACCTATATTTAAAAATGACGGACAGCCGGTATAAAGGGACCACCTATGATGTGGAACGGGAAAAG
GACATGATGCTATGGCTGGAAGGAAAGCTGCCTGTTCCAAAGGTCCTGCACTTTGAACGGCATGATGGCT
GGAGCAATCTGCTCATGAGTGAGGCCGATGGCGTCCTTTGCTCGGAAGAGTATGAAGATGAACAAAGCCC
TGAAAAGATTATCGAGCTGTATGCGGAGTGCATCAGGCTCTTTCACTCCATCGACATATCGGATTGTCCC
TATACGAATAGCTTAGACAGCCGCTTAGCCGAATTGGATTACTTACTGAATAACGATCTGGCCGATGTGG
ATTGCGAAAACTGGGAAGAAGACACTCCATTTAAAGATCCGCGCGAGCTGTATGATTTTTTAAAGACGGA
AAAGCCCGAAGAGGAACTTGTCTTTTCCCACGGCGACCTGGGAGACAGCAACATCTTTGTGAAAGATGGC
AAAGTAAGTGGCTTTATTGATCTTGGGAGAAGCGGCAGGGCGGACAAGTGGTATGACATTGCCTTCTGCG
TCCGGTCGATCAGGGAGGATATCGGGGAAGAACAGTATGTCGAGCTATTTTTTGACTTACTGGGGATCAA
GCCTGATTGGGAGAAAATAAAATATTATATTTTACTGGATGAATTGTTTTAGTACCTAGAATGCATGACC
AAAATCCCTTAACGTGAGTTTTCGTTCCACTGAGCGTCAGACCCCGTAGAAAAGATCAAAGGATCTTCTT
GAGATCCTTTTTTTCTGCGCGTAATCTGCTGCTTGCAAACAAAAAAACCACCGCTACCAGCGGTGGTTTG
TTTGCCGGATCAAGAGCTACCAACTCTTTTTCCGAAGGTAACTGGCTTCAGCAGAGCGCAGATACCAAAT
ACTGTCCTTCTAGTGTAGCCGTAGTTAGGCCACCACTTCAAGAACTCTGTAGCACCGCCTACATACCTCG
CTCTGCTAATCCTGTTACCAGTGGCTGCTGCCAGTGGCGATAAGTCGTGTCTTACCGGGTTGGACTCAAG
ACGATAGTTACCGGATAAGGCGCAGCGGTCGGGCTGAACGGGGGGTTCGTGCACACAGCCCAGCTTGGAG
CGAACGACCTACACCGAACTGAGATACCTACAGCGTGAGCTATGAGAAAGCGCCACGCTTCCCGAAGGGA
GAAAGGCGGACAGGTATCCGGTAAGCGGCAGGGTCGGAACAGGAGAGCGCACGAGGGAGCTTCCAGGGGG
AAACGCCTGGTATCTTTATAGTCCTGTCGGGTTTCGCCACCTCTGACTTGAGCGTCGATTTTTGTGATGC
TCGTCAGGGGGGCGGAGCCTATGGAAAAACGCCAGCAACGCGGCCTTTTTACGGTTCCTGGCCTTTTGCT
GGCCTTTTGCTCACATGTTCTTTCCTGCGTTATCCCCTGATTCTGTGGATAACCGTATTACCGCCTTTGA
GTGAGCTGATACCGCTCGCCGCAGCCGAACGACCGAGCGCAGCGAGTCAGTGAGCGAGGAAGCGGAAGAG
CGCCTGATGCGGTATTTTCTCCTTACGCATCTGTGCGGTATTTCACACCGCATATGGTGCACTCTCAGTA
CAATCTGCTCTGATGCCGCATAGTTAAGCCAGTATACACTCCGCTATCGCTACGTGACTGGGTCATGGCT
GCGCCCCGACACCCGCCAACACCCGCTGACGCGCCCTGACGGGCTTGTCTGCTCCCGGCATCCGCTTACA
GACAAGCTGTGACCGTCTCCGGGAGCTGCATGTGTCAGAGGTTTTCACCGTCATCACCGAAACGCGCGAG
GCAGGGTGCCTTGATGTGGGCGCCGGCGGTCGAGTGGCGACGGCGCGGCTTGTCCGCGCCCTGGTAGATT
GCCTGGCCGTAGGCCAGCCATTTTTGAGCGGCCAGCGGCCGCGATAGGCCGACGCGAAGCGGCGGGGCGT
AGGGAGCGCAGCGACCGAAGGGTAGGCGCTTTTTGCAGCTCTTCGGCTGTGCGCTGGCCAGACAGTTATG
CACAGGCCAGGCGGGTTTTAAGAGTTTTAATAAGTTTTAAAGAGTTTTAGGCGGAAAAATCGCCTTTTTT
CTCTTTTATATCAGTCACTTACATGTGTGACCGGTTCCCAATGTACGGCTTTGGGTTCCCAATGTACGGG
TTCCGGTTCCCAATGTACGGCTTTGGGTTCCCAATGTACGTGCTATCCACAGGAAACAGACCTTTTCGAC
CTTTTTCCCCTGCTAGGGCAATTTGCCCTAGCATCTGCTCCGTACATTAGGAACCGGCGGATGCTTCGCC
CTCGATCAGGTTGCGGTAGCGCATGACTAGGATCGGGCCAGCCTGCCCCGCCTCCTCCTTCAAATCGTAC
TCCGGCAGGTCATTTGACCCGATCAGCTTGCGCACGGTGAAACAGAACTTCTTGAACTCTCCGGCGCTGC
CACTGCGTTCGTAGATCGTCTTGAACAACCATCTGGCTTCTGCCTTGCCTGCGGCGCGGCGTGCCAGGCG
GTAGAGAAAACGGCCGATGCCGGGATCGATCAAAAAGTAATCGGGGTGAACCGTCAGCACGTCCGGGTTC
TTGCCTTCTGTGATCTCGCGGTACATCCAATCAGCTAGCTCGATCTCGATGTACTCCGGCCGCCCGGTTT
CGCTCTTTACGATCTTGTAGCGGCTAATCAAGGCTTCACCCTCGGATACCGTCACCAGGCGGCCGTTCTT
GGCCTTCTTCGTACGCTGCATGGCAACGTGCGTGGTGTTTAACCGAATGCAGGTTTCTACCAGGTCGTCT
TTCTGCTTTCCGCCATCGGCTCGCCGGCAGAACTTGAGTACGTCCGCAACGTGTGGACGGAACACGCGGC
CGGGCTTGTCTCCCTTCCCTTCCCGGTATCGGTTCATGGATTCGGTTAGATGGGAAACCGCCATCAGTAC
CAGGTCGTAATCCCACACACTGGCCATGCCGGCCGGCCCTGCGGAAACCTCTACGTGCCCGTCTGGAAGC
TCGTAGCGGATCACCTCGCCAGCTCGTCGGTCACGCTTCGACAGACGGAAAACGGCCACGTCCATGATGC
TGCGACTATCGCGGGTGCCCACGTCATAGAGCATCGGAACGAAAAAATCTGGTTGCTCGTCGCCCTTGGG
CGGCTTCCTAATCGACGGCGCACCGGCTGCCGGCGGTTGCCGGGATTCTTTGCGGATTCGATCAGCGGCC
GCTTGCCACGATTCACCGGGGCGTGCTTCTGCCTCGATGCGTTGCCGCTGGGCGGCCTGCGCGGCCTTCA
ACTTCTCCACCAGGTCATCACCCAGCGCCGCGCCGATTTGTACCGGGCCGGATGGTTTGCGACCGCTCAC
GCCGATTCCTCGGGCTTGGGGGTTCCAGTGCCATTGCAGGGCCGGCAGGCAACCCAGCCGCTTACGCCTG
GCCAACCGCCCGTTCCTCCACACATGGGGCATTCCACGGCGTCGGTGCCTGGTTGTTCTTGATTTTCCAT
GCCGCCTCCTTTAGCCGCTAAAATTCATCTACTCATTTATTCATTTGCTCATTTACTCTGGTAGCTGCGC
GATGTATTCAGATAGCAGCTCGGTAATGGTCTTGCCTTGGCGTACCGCGTACATCTTCAGCTTGGTGTGA
TCCTCCGCCGGCAACTGAAAGTTGACCCGCTTCATGGCTGGCGTGTCTGCCAGGCTGGCCAACGTTGCAG
CCTTGCTGCTGCGTGCGCTCGGACGGCCGGCACTTAGCGTGTTTGTGCTTTTGCTCATTTTCTCTTTACC
TCATTAACTCAAATGAGTTTTGATTTAATTTCAGCGGCCAGCGCCTGGACCTCGCGGGCAGCGTCGCCCT
CGGGTTCTGATTCAAGAACGGTTGTGCCGGCGGCGGCAGTGCCTGGGTAGCTCACGCGCTGCGTGATACG
GGACTCAAGAATGGGCAGCTCGTACCCGGCCAGCGCCTCGGCAACCTCACCGCCGATGCGCGTGCCTTTG
ATCGCCCGCGACACGACAAAGGCCGCTTGTAGCCTTCCATCCGTGACCTCAATGCGCTGCTTAACCAGCT
CCACCAGGTCGGCGGTGGCCCATATGTCGTAAGGGCTTGGCTGCACCGGAATCAGCACGAAGTCGGCTGC
CTTGATCGCGGACACAGCCAAGTCCGCCGCCTGGGGCGCTCCGTCGATCACTACGAAGTCGCGCCGGCCG
ATGGCCTTCACGTCGCGGTCAATCGTCGGGCGGTCGATGCCGACAACGGTTAGCGGTTGATCTTCCCGCA
CGGCCGCCCAATCGCGGGCACTGCCCTGGGGATCGGAATCGACTAACAGAACATCGGCCCCGGCGAGTTG
CAGGGCGCGGGCTAGATGGGTTGCGATGGTCGTCTTGCCTGACCCGCCTTTCTGGTTAAGTACAGCGATA
ACCTTCATGCGTTCCCCTTGCGTATTTGTTTATTTACTCATCGCATCATATACGCAGCGACCGCATGACG
CAAGCTGTTTTACTCAAATACACATCACCTTTTTAGACGGCGGCGCTCGGTTTCTTCAGCGGCCAAGCTG
GCCGGCCAGGCCGCCAGCTTGGCATCAGACAAACCGGCCAGGATTTCATGCAGCCGCACGGTTGAGACGT
GCGCGGGCGGCTCGAACACGTACCCGGCCGCGATCATCTCCGCCTCGATCTCTTCGGTAATGAAAAACGG
TTCGTCCTGGCCGTCCTGGTGCGGTTTCATGCTTGTTCCTCTTGGCGTTCATTCTCGGCGGCCGCCAGGG
CGTCGGCCTCGGTCAATGCGTCCTCACGGAAGGCACCGCGCCGCCTGGCCTCGGTGGGCGTCACTTCCTC
GCTGCGCTCAAGTGCGCGGTACAGGGTCGAGCGATGCACGCCAAGCAGTGCAGCCGCCTCTTTCACGGTG
CGGCCTTCCTGGTCGATCAGCTCGCGGGCGTGCGCGATCTGTGCCGGGGTGAGGGTAGGGCGGGGGCCAA
ACTTCACGCCTCGGGCCTTGGCGGCCTCGCGCCCGCTCCGGGTGCGGTCGATGATTAGGGAACGCTCGAA
CTCGGCAATGCCGGCGAACACGGTCAACACCATGCGGCCGGCCGGCGTGGTGGTGTCGGCCCACGGCTCT
GCCAGGCTACGCAGGCCCGCGCCGGCCTCCTGGATGCGCTCGGCAATGTCCAGTAGGTCGCGGGTGCTGC
GGGCCAGGCGGTCTAGCCTGGTCACTGTCACAACGTCGCCAGGGCGTAGGTGGTCAAGCATCCTGGCCAG
CTCCGGGCGGTCGCGCCTGGTGCCGGTGATCTTCTCGGAAAACAGCTTGGTGCAGCCGGCCGCGTGCAGT
TCGGCCCGTTGGTTGGTCAAGTCCTGGTCGTCGGTGCTGACGCGGGCATAGCCCAGCAGGCCAGCGGCGG
CGCTCTTGTTCATGGCGTAATGTCTCCGGTTCTAGTCGCAAGTATTCTACTTTATGCGACTAAAACACGC
GACAAGAAAACGCCAGGAAAAGGGCAGGGCGGCAGCCTGTCGCGTAACTTAGGACTTGTGCGACATGTCG
TTTTCAGAAGACGGCTGCACTGAACGTCAGAAGCCGACTGCACTATAGCAGCGGAGGGGTTGGATCAAAG
TACTTTGATCCCGAGGGGAACCCTGTGGTTGGCATGCACATACAAATGGACGAACGGATAAACCTTTTCA
CGCCCTTTTAAATATCCGATTATTCTAA
